>Addgene plasmid #174479 | pHY002_Strep_Avi_hsDCAF15 | addgene full sequence | sequence record 342532 | Addgene NGS Result
TTTTTGATAATCTCATGACCAAAATCCCTTAACGTGAGTTTTCGTTCCACTGAGCGTCAGACCCCGTAGA
AAAGATCAAAGGATCTTCTTGAGATCCTTTTTTTCTGCGCGTAATCTGCTGCTTGCAAACAAAAAAACCA
CCGCTACCAGCGGTGGTTTGTTTGCCGGATCAAGAGCTACCAACTCTTTTTCCGAAGGTAACTGGCTTCA
GCAGAGCGCAGATACCAAATACTGTTCTTCTAGTGTAGCCGTAGTTAGGCCACCACTTCAAGAACTCTGT
AGCACCGCCTACATACCTCGCTCTGCTAATCCTGTTACCAGTGGCTGCTGCCAGTGGCGATAAGTCGTGT
CTTACCGGGTTGGACTCAAGACGATAGTTACCGGATAAGGCGCAGCGGTCGGGCTGAACGGGGGGTTCGT
GCACACAGCCCAGCTTGGAGCGAACGACCTACACCGAACTGAGATACCTACAGCGTGAGCTATGAGAAAG
CGCCACGCTTCCCGAAGGGAGAAAGGCGGACAGGTATCCGGTAAGCGGCAGGGTCGGAACAGGAGAGCGC
ACGAGGGAGCTTCCAGGGGGAAACGCCTGGTATCTTTATAGTCCTGTCGGGTTTCGCCACCTCTGACTTG
AGCGTCGATTTTTGTGATGCTCGTCAGGGGGGCGGAGCCTATGGAAAAACGCCAGCAACGCGGCCTTTTT
ACGGTTCCTGGCCTTTTGCTGGCCTTTTGCTCACATGTTCTTTCCTGCGTTATCCCCTGATTCTGTGGAT
AACCGTATTACCGCCTTTGAGTGAGCTGATACCGCTCGCCGCAGCCGAACGACCGAGCGCAGCGAGTCAG
TGAGCGAGGAAGCGGAAGAGCGCCCAATACGCAAACCGCCTCTCCCCGCGCGTTGGCCGATTCATTAATG
CAGAACGGCTCCGCCCACTATTAATGAAATTAAAAATTCCAATTTTAAAAAACGCAGCAAGAGAAACATT
TGTATGAAAGAATGCGTAGAAGGAAAGAAAAATGTCGTCGACATGCTGAACAACAAGATTAATATGCCTC
CGTGTATAAAAAAAATATTGAACGATTTGAAAGAAAACAATGTACCGCGCGGCGGTATGTACAGGAAGAG
GTTTATACTAAACTGTTACATTGCAAACGTGGTTTCGTGTGCCAAGTGTGAAAACCGATGTTTAATCAAG
GCTCTGACGCATTTCTACAACCACGACTCCAAGTGTGTGGGTGAAGTCATGCATCTTTTAATCAAATCCC
AAGATGTGTATAAACCACCAAACTGCCAAAAAATGAAAACTGTCGACAAGCTCTGTCCGTTTGCTGGCAA
CTGCAAGGGTCTCAATCCTATTTGTAATTATTGAATAATAAAACAATTATAAATGTCAAATTTGTTTTTT
ATTAACGATACAAACCAAACGCAACAAGAACATTTGTAGTATTATCTATAATTGAAAACGCGTAGTTATA
ATCGCTGAGGTAATATTTAAAATCATTTTCAAATGATTCACAGTTAATTTGCGACAATATAATTTTATTT
TCACATAAACTAGACGCCTTGTCGTCTTCTTCTTCGTATTCCTTCTCTTTTTCATTTTTCTCCTCATAAA
AATTAACATAGTTATTATCGTATCCATATATGTATCTATCGTATAGAGTAAATTTTTTGTTGTCATAAAT
ATATATGTCTTTTTTAATGGGGTGTATAGTACCGCTGCGCATAGTTTTTCTGTAATTTACAACAGTGCTA
TTTTCTGGTAGTTCTTCGGAGTGTGTTGCTTTAATTATTAAATTTATATAATCAATGAATTTGGGATCGT
CGGTTTTGTACAATATGTTGCCGGCATAGTACGCAGCTTCTTCTAGTTCAATTACACCATTTTTTAGCAG
CACCGGATTAACATAACTTTCCAAAATGTTGTACGAACCGTTAAACAAAAACAGTTCACCTCCCTTTTCT
ATACTATTGTCTGCGAGCAGTTGTTTGTTGTTAAAAATAACAGCCATTGTAATGAGACGCACAAACTAAT
ATCACAAACTGGAAATGTCTATCAATATATAGTTGCTGATATAACTTCGTATAGCATACATTATACGAAG
TTATCTGGTTGAAACGTACCCGTAGTGGCTATGGCAGGGCTTGCCGCCCCGACGTTGGCTGCGAGCCCTG
GGCCTTCACCCGAACTTGGGGGTTGGGGTGGGGAAAAGGAAGAAACGCGGGCGTATTGGTCCCAATGGGG
TCTCGGTGGGGTATCGACAGAGTGCCAGCCCTGGGACCGAACCCCGCGTTTATGAACAAACGACCCAACA
CCCGTGCGTTTTATTCTGTCTTTTTATTGCCGTCATAGCGCGGGTTCCTTCCGGTATTGTCTCCTTCCGT
GTTTCAGTTAGCCTCCCCCATCTCCCGCTATTACTCGAGTCACTGGGAGCCGGAGTGGCGGGCCTCGGCG
TGCTCGTACTGCTCCACCACGGTGTAGTCCTCGTTGTGGTTGGTGATGTCCAGCTTGGAGTCCACGTAGT
GGTTGCCGGGCAGCTGCACGGGCTTCTTGGCCTTGTACACGGTCTTGAAGTCGCAGGTGTAGTGGCCGCC
GTCCTTCAGCTTCAGGGCGTGGGAGATCTCGCCCTTCAGCACGCCGTCCTGGGGGTACAGCTTCTCGGTG
GAGGGCTCCCAGCCGGCAGTCTTCTTCTGCATTACGGGGCCGTCGGCGGGGAAGTTCACGCCCTTGAACT
TCACCTTGTAGATGAAGGTGCCGTCCTGCAGGGAGGAGTCCTGCTGCACCTCCACCACGCCGCCGTCCTC
GAAGTTCATGGAGCGCTCCCAGGTGAAGCCCTCGGGGAAGGACAGCTTCATGTAGTCGGGGATGTCGGCG
GGGTGCTTCACGTAGGCCTTGGAGCCGTACTGGAACTGGGGGGACAGGATGTCCCAGGCGAAGGGCAGGG
GGCCGCCCTTGGTCACCTGCAGCTTGGCGGTCTGGGTGCCCTCGTAGGGCTTGCCCTCGCCCTCGCCCTC
GATCTCGAAGTAGTGGCCGTTCACGGAGCCCTCCATGCGCACCTTGAACTGCATGAACTCCTTGATGACG
TCCTCGGTGTTGTCCATGGTAGAGTGATTGTAAATAAAATGTAATTTACAGTATAGTATTTTAATTAATA
TACAAATGATTTGATAATAATTCTTATTTAACTATAATATATTGTGTTGGGTTGAATTAAAGGTCCGTAT
ACTAGTATCGATTCGCGACCTACTCCGGAATATTAATAGAGTTGCTGATATCATGGAGATAATTAAAATG
ATAACCATCTCGCAAATAAATAAGTATTTTACTGTTTTCGTAACAGTTTTGTAATAAAAAAACCTATAAA
TACGGATCTACCATGGACTGGAGCCACCCGCAGTTCGAAAAATCCGCGGTCGGCCTGAACGACATCTTCG
AGGCTCAGAAAATCGAATGGCACGAAGGTGGAGGAGGTTCTGGAGAGAACCTCTACTTCCAGGGAGGCGG
CCGCATGGCGCCGAGTTCTAAATCGGAGCGAAATTCGGGCGCTGGTTCTGGTGGCGGGGGTCCCGGGGGA
GCTGGGGGCAAACGTGCAGCAGGTCGGCGCAGAGAGCATGTTCTGAAACAGCTCGAGAGGGTTAAGATCT
CCGGGCAACTGTCGCCCAGGCTTTTCCGTAAGCTCCCTCCACGAGTTTGTGTTTCCCTCAAGAATATTGT
TGACGAGGATTTTTTGTATGCTGGTCATATTTTCCTCGGGTTCTCGAAATGTGGCCGATACGTGTTGTCG
TATACTTCTAGCTCTGGAGATGATGATTTCTCTTTCTACATCTACCACTTGTATTGGTGGGAATTTAACG
TTCACAGCAAACTGAAACTGGTGAGACAAGTTCGTTTGTTCCAGGATGAGGAAATTTATAGTGATCTCTA
CCTTACAGTTTGTGAGTGGCCCTCCGACGCTTCGAAGGTTATTGTGTTTGGATTTAATACCCGAAGCGCA
AACGGTATGTTGATGAATATGATGATGATGTCGGATGAAAACCATCGCGATATCTACGTGTCCACGGTTG
CTGTGCCTCCACCGGGACGATGTGCTGCCTGTCAAGACGCGTCTCGAGCTCACCCCGGCGATCCTAATGC
ACAATGTCTGAGGCACGGGTTTATGCTTCATACGAAATATCAAGTCGTTTATCCCTTCCCTACGTTTCAG
CCAGCATTTCAGCTGAAGAAGGATCAAGTTGTTCTCCTCAACACCTCGTACAGCCTTGTTGCCTGTGCGG
TGTCTGTCCATTCTGCCGGCGACCGGTCTTTCTGCCAGATCCTGTACGATCATAGTACATGCCCGTTGGC
TCCCGCATCGCCTCCAGAGCCACAAAGTCCTGAGCTGCCTCCGGCTCTGCCTTCGTTCTGCCCAGAAGCG
GCTCCCGCGCGCAGTAGCGGAAGTCCTGAGCCTTCGCCCGCTATTGCAAAAGCCAAGGAGTTTGTTGCTG
ACATTTTTCGGCGAGCTAAAGAAGCTAAGGGAGGTGTGCCCGAAGAAGCCCGTCCTGCGCTTTGTCCAGG
ACCTAGCGGTTCCCGTTGCCGCGCCCATTCCGAGCCTCTCGCTCTTTGCGGAGAAACCGCGCCGAGAGAC
AGTCCCCCCGCGAGTGAGGCTCCAGCGTCCGAGCCGGGTTACGTCAATTATACGAAGTTGTATTATGTGT
TGGAATCCGGAGAAGGCACAGAACCGGAGGACGAACTCGAGGACGACAAAATTTCCCTTCCCTTTGTTGT
CACAGACCTCCGGGGGCGCAATCTGCGACCAATGCGGGAGCGCACGGCTGTGCAAGGACAATACCTTACC
GTTGAGCAACTGACTCTCGATTTTGAATATGTGATTAATGAGGTCATTCGCCACGACGCCACGTGGGGGC
ACCAATTTTGTAGCTTTTCGGATTATGATATTGTCATCCTCGAAGTTTGCCCCGAGACGAATCAAGTCTT
GATTAACATCGGCTTGCTCTTGCTCGCATTTCCCTCCCCGACCGAGGAGGGTCAACTGAGGCCCAAAACA
TATCACACATCTTTGAAGGTTGCTTGGGACCTCAACACGGGTATCTTCGAAACCGTTAGCGTTGGAGACT
TGACAGAGGTTAAAGGGCAGACCAGTGGGTCCGTGTGGAGTTCTTATCGCAAAAGCTGCGTCGACATGGT
CATGAAGTGGTTGGTTCCGGAGAGTTCGGGACGCTACGTCAACAGAATGACGAACGAGGCGCTGCACAAG
GGTTGTAGCTTGAAAGTCCTCGCTGATTCGGAGCGATACACCTGGATTGTTTTGTGAGGTACCCCCGGAC
GGCCGCTTAATTAATTGATCCGGGTTATTAGTACATTTATTAAGCGCTAGATTCTGTGCGTTGTTGATTT
ACAGACAATTGTTGTACGTATTTTAATAATTCATTAAATTTATAATCTTTAGGGTGGTATGTTAGAGCGA
AAATCAAATGATTTTCAGCGTCTTTATATCTGAATTTAAATATTAAATCCTCAATAGATTTGTAAAATAG
GTTTCGATTAGTTTCAAACAAGGGTTGTTTTTCCGAACCGATGGCTGGACTATCTAATGGATTTTCGCTC
AACGCCACAAAACTTGCCAAATCTTGTAGCAGCAATCTAGCTTTGTCGATATTCGTTTGTGTTTTGTTTT
GTAATAAAGGTTCGACGTCGTTCAAAATATTATGCGCTTTTGTATTTCTTTCATCACTGTCGTTAGTGTA
CAATTGACTCGACGTAAACACGTTAAATAAAGCTTGGACATATTTAACATCGGGCGTGTTAGCTTTATTA
GGCCGATTATCGTCGTCGTCCCAACCCTCGTCGTTAGAAGTTGCTTCCGAAGACGATTTTGCCATAGCCA
CACGACGCCTATTAATTGTGTCGGCTAACACGTCCGCGATCAAATTTGTAGTTGAGCTTTTTGGAATTAT
TTCTGATTGCGGGCGTTTTTGGGCGGGTTTCAATCTAACTGTGCCCGATTTTAATTCAGACAACACGTTA
GAAAGCGATGGTGCAGGCGGTGGTAACATTTCAGACGGCAAATCTACTAATGGCGGCGGTGGTGGAGCTG
ATGATAAATCTACCATCGGTGGAGGCGCAGGCGGGGCTGGCGGCGGAGGCGGAGGCGGAGGTGGTGGCGG
TGATGCAGACGGCGGTTTAGGCTCAAATGTCTCTTTAGGCAACACAGTCGGCACCTCAACTATTGTACTG
GTTTCGGGCGCCGTTTTTGGTTTGACCGGTCTGAGACGAGTGCGATTTTTTTCGTTTCTAATAGCTTCCA
ACAATTGTTGTCTGTCGTCTAAAGGTGCAGCGGGTTGAGGTTCCGTCGGCATTGGTGGAGCGGGCGGCAA
TTCAGACATCGATGGTGGTGGTGGTGGTGGAGGCGCTGGAATGTTAGGCACGGGAGAAGGTGGTGGCGGC
GGTGCCGCCGGTATAATTTGTTCTGGTTTAGTTTGTTCGCGCACGATTGTGGGCACCGGCGCAGGCGCCG
CTGGCTGCACAACGGAAGGTCGTCTGCTTCGAGGCAGCGCTTGGGGTGGTGGCAATTCAATATTATAATT
GGAATACAAATCGTAAAAATCTGCTATAAGCATTGTAATTTCGCTATCGTTTACCGTGCCGATATTTAAC
AACCGCTCAATGTAAGCAATTGTATTGTAAAGAGATTGTCTCAAGCTCGGATCGATCCCGCACGCCGATA
ACAAGCCTTTTCATTTTTACTACAGCATTGTAGTGGCGAGACACTTCGCTGTCGTCGCCTGATGCGGTAT
TTTCTCCTTACGCATCTGTGCGGTATTTCACACCGCATA
[142 nt withheld, positions 6830-6971]
C
[141 nt withheld, positions 6973-7113]
CCTTTGACGTTGGAGTCCACGTTCTTT
[37 nt withheld, positions 7141-7177]
ACCCTATCTCGGGCTATTCTTTTGATTTATAAGGGATTTTGCCGATTTCGGCCTATTGGTTAAAAAATGA
GCTGATTTAACAAAAATTTAACGCGAATTTTAACAAAATATTAACGTTTACAATTTTATGGTGCACTCTC
AGTACAATCTGCTCTGATGCCGCATAGTTAAGCCAGCCCCGACACCCGCCAACACCCGCTGACGCGCCCT
GACGGGCTTGTCTGCTCCCGGCATCCGCTTACAGACAAGCTGTGACCGTCTCCGGGAGCTGCATGTGTCA
GAGGTTTTCACCGTCATCACCGAAACGCGCGAGACGAAAGGGCCTCGTGATACGCCTATTTTTATAGGTT
AATGTCATGATAATAATGGTTTCTTAGACGTCAGGTGGCACTTTTCGGGGAAATGTGCGCGGAACCCCTA
TTTGTTTATTTTTCTAAATACATTCAAATATGTATCCGCTCATGAGACAATAACCCTGATAAATGCTTCA
ATAATATTGAAAAAGGAAGAGTATGAGTATTCAACATTTCCGTGTCGCCCTTATTCCCTTTTTTGCGGCA
TTTTGCCTTCCTGTTTTTGCTCACCCAGAAACGCTGGTGAAAGTAAAAGATGCTGAAGATCAGTTGGGTG
CACGAGTGGGTTACATCGAACTGGATCTCAACAGCGGTAAGATCCTTGAGAGTTTTCGCCCCGAAGAACG
TTTTCCAATGATGAGCACTTTTAAAGTTCTGCTATGTGGCGCGGTATTATCCCGTATTGACGCCGGGCAA
GAGCAACTCGGTCGCCGCATACACTATTCTCAGAATGACTTGGTTGAGTACTCACCAGTCACAGAAAAGC
ATCTTACGGATGGCATGACAGTAAGAGAATTATGCAGTGCTGCCATAACCATGAGTGATAACACTGCGGC
CAACTTACTTCTGACAACGATCGGAGGACCGAAGGAGCTAACCGCTTTTTTGCACAACATGGGGGATCAT
GTAACTCGCCTTGATCGTTGGGAACCGGAGCTGAATGAAGCCATACCAAACGACGAGCGTGACACCACGA
TGCCTGTAGCAATGGCAACAACGTTGCGCAAACTATTAACTGGCGAACTACTTACTCTAGCTTCCCGGCA
ACAATTAATAGACTGGATGGAGGCGGATAAAGTTGCAGGACCACTTCTGCGCTCGGCCCTTCCGGCTGGC
TGGTTTATTGCTGATAAATCTGGAGCCGGTGAGCGTGGGTCTCGCGGTATCATTGCAGCACTGGGGCCAG
ATGGTAAGCCCTCCCGTATCGTAGTTATCTACACGACGGGGAGTCAGGCAACTATGGATGAACGAAATAG
ACAGATCGCTGAGATAGGTGCCTCACTGATTAAGCATTGGTAACTGTCAGACCAAGTTTACTCATATATA
CTTTAGATTGATTTAAAACTTCATTTTTAATTTAAAAGGATCTAGGTGAAGATCC
Features (pLannotate 1.2.2; 20 found; start..end, strand, type, name):
     89..677     +  rep_origin     ori: high-copy-number ColE1/pMB1/pBR322/pUC origin of replication
    860..913     +  CDS            lacI (fragment): lac repressor; lacI; The lac repressor binds to the lac operator to inhibit transcription in E. coli. This inhibition can be relieved by adding lactose or isopropyl-β-D-thiogalactopyranoside (IPTG).
   1240..1364    +  CDS            lef2: baculovirus late expression factor 2
   1402..2007    +  CDS            ORF603: baculovirus ORF603 protein
   2071..2104    +  protein_bind   loxP: Cre-mediated recombination occurs in the 8-bp core sequence (GCATACAT). Cre recombinase
   2294..2342    -  polyA_signal   HSV TK poly(A) signal: herpes simplex virus thymidine kinase polyadenylation signal (Cole and Stacy, 1985)
   2423..3097    -  CDS            DsRed.M1: DsRed.M1 is a basic (constitutively fluorescent) red fluorescent protein published in 2007, derived from Discosoma sp..
   3106..3215    -  promoter       p10 promoter: baculovirus promoter for expression in insect cells
   3270..3361    +  promoter       polyhedrin promoter: polh from Autographa californica; promoter for the baculovirus polyhedrin gene
   3379..3401    +  CDS            Strep-Tag II (fragment): peptide that binds Strep-Tactin®, an engineered form of streptavidin
   3412..3456    +  CDS            AviTag™: peptide tag that allows for enzymatic biotinylation
   3505..5304    +  CDS            DCAF15: DCA15_HUMAN - Also known as C19orf72. Experimental evidence at protein level: Swiss-Prot protein existence level 1. Binding of aryl sulfonamide anticancer drugs, such as indisulam (E7070) or E7820, change the substrate specificity of the DCX(DCAF15) complex, leading to promote ubiquitination and degradation of splicing factor RBM39 (PubMed:28437394, PubMed:28302793, PubMed:31693891, PubMed:31452512). RBM39 degradation results in splicing defects and death in cancer cell lines (PubMed:28437394, PubMed:28302793, PubMed:31693891). Aryl sulfonamide anticancer drugs change the substrate specificity
   5344..6701    +  misc_recomb    baculovirus recombination region (ORF1629): contains part of ORF1629
   6699..6776    -  CDS            P61 (fragment): P78_NPVAC - Experimental evidence at protein level: Swiss-Prot protein existence level 1. Plays a role in the transport of the nucleocapsids from the cytoplasm toward the host nucleus together with the host actin- polymerizing Arp2/3 complex. From Autographa californica nuclear polyhedrosis virus (AcMNPV).
   6778..6829    -  misc_feature   bom (fragment): basis of mobility region from pBR322
   6848..7228    +  rep_origin     M13 ori (sequence partly withheld): M13 bacteriophage origin of replication; arrow indicates direction of (+) strand synthesis
   7304..7353    -  misc_feature   bom (fragment): basis of mobility region from pBR322
   7455..7490    -  CDS            rop (fragment): Rop protein, which maintains plasmids at low copy number; rop
   7585..7689    +  promoter       AmpR promoter: bla
   7690..8550    +  CDS            AmpR: β-lactamase; bla; confers resistance to ampicillin, carbenicillin, and related antibiotics
