[The description below was written by a language model from this plasmid's Addgene catalogue record and pLannotate feature annotations shown in this document.]
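Description:
pHY002_Strep_Avi_hsDCAF15 is an 8.6 kb baculovirus transfer plasmid built on the pAC8 backbone for producing human DCAF15 (DDB1- and CUL4-associated factor 15, also called C19orf72) in insect cells. In E. coli it is maintained as a high-copy plasmid through a ColE1/pUC-type origin and selected with ampicillin via the β-lactamase gene. An M13 phage origin is also annotated, along with short remnants of lacI, rop and the pBR322 bom region that appear to be backbone leftovers rather than functional elements.

The roughly 1.8 kb DCAF15 coding sequence, cloned between NotI and KpnI sites, sits downstream of the AcMNPV polyhedrin promoter, which drives strong very-late expression in infected insect cells. The backbone supplies an N-terminal StrepII-Avi-TEV tag. The Strep-tag II allows affinity capture on Strep-Tactin resin, the AviTag permits site-specific enzymatic biotinylation, and the TEV site listed in the catalogue (not called separately in the feature table) would allow tag removal. Oriented divergently from this cassette, a p10 promoter drives a DsRed.M1 red fluorescent protein terminated by the HSV TK polyadenylation signal, which would provide a visual marker of infected cells, although the record does not state this use. The expression region is flanked by baculoviral lef2/ORF603 sequences on one side and an ORF1629 recombination region on the other, the homology arms through which the cassette recombines into baculoviral genomic DNA to generate recombinant virus. A single loxP site is also present next to ORF603.

The associated publication concerns the structural basis of E7820-mediated degradation of the splicing factor RBM39 by DCAF15, consistent with use of this construct to produce recombinant tagged DCAF15 protein.
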