Addgene plasmid #174479: pHY002_Strep_Avi_hsDCAF15
Purpose: Expresses DCAF15 in insect cells
Depositing lab: Eric Fischer. Depositing organization: Dana-Farber Cancer Institute. Publication: Structural complementarity facilitates E7820-mediated degradation of RBM39 by DCAF15. Faust TB, Yoon H, Nowak RP, Donovan KA, Li Z, Cai Q, Eleuteri NA, Zhang T, Gray NS, Fischer ES. Nat Chem Biol. 2020 Jan;16(1):7-14. doi: 10.1038/s41589-019-0378-3. Epub 2019 Nov 4. PubMed 31686031.
Backbone
  Vector backbone: pAC8
  Backbone size w/o insert (bp): 6845
  Total vector size (bp): 8632
  Vector type: Insect Expression
Growth in bacteria
  Bacterial resistance: Ampicillin, 100 μg/mL
  Growth temperature: 37°C
  Growth strain: DH5alpha
  Copy number: High Copy
Gene/Insert
  Gene/Insert name: DCAF 15 (alt names: DDB1- and CUL4-associated factor 15; C19orf72)
  Species: H. sapiens (human)
  Insert size (bp): 1800
  Entrez Gene: DCAF15 (a.k.a. C19orf72)
  Tag / fusion protein: StrepII-Avi-TEV (N terminal on backbone)
  Cloning method: Restriction Enzyme; 5′ cloning site NotI (not destroyed); 3′ cloning site KpnI (not destroyed)
  Sequencing primers: 5′ ACCATCTCGCAAATAAATAA; 3′ ACAACGCACAGAATCTAGCG
Terms and licenses: Academic/Nonprofit Terms; Industry Terms: Not Available to Industry
How to cite: pHY002_Strep_Avi_hsDCAF15 was a gift from Eric Fischer (Addgene plasmid # 174479 ; http://n2t.net/addgene:174479 ; RRID:Addgene_174479)
